>Addgene plasmid #210983 | pHTC-HaloTag_CDC73:1-531 | addgene full sequence | sequence record 423322 | Addgene NGS Result
TCAATATTGGCCATTAGCCATATTATTCATTGGTTATATAGCATAAATCAATATTGGCTATTGGCCATTG
CATACGTTGTATCTATATCATAATATGTACATTTATATTGGCTCATGTCCAATATGACCGCCATGTTGGC
ATTGATTATTGACTAGTTATTAATAGTAATCAATTACGGGGTCATTAGTTCATAGCCCATATATGGAGTT
CCGCGTTACATAACTTACGGTAAATGGCCCGCCTGGCTGACCGCCCAACGACCCCCGCCCATTGACGTCA
ATAATGACGTATGTTCCCATAGTAACGCCAATAGGGACTTTCCATTGACGTCAATGGGTGGAGTATTTAC
GGTAAACTGCCCACTTGGCAGTACATCAAGTGTATCATATGCCAAGTCCGCCCCCTATTGACGTCAATGA
CGGTAAATGGCCCGCCTGGCATTATGCCCAGTACATGACCTTACGGGACTTTCCTACTTGGCAGTACATC
TACGTATTAGTCATCGCTATTACCATGGTGATGCGGTTTTGGCAGTACACCAATGGGCGTGGATAGCGGT
TTGACTCACGGGGATTTCCAAGTCTCCACCCCATTGACGTCAATGGGAGTTTGTTTTGGCACCAAAATCA
ACGGGACTTTCCAAAATGTCGTAATAACCCCGCCCCGTTGACGCAAATGGGCGGTAGGCGTGTACGGTGG
GAGGTCTATATAAGCAGAGCTGGTTTAGTGAACCGTCAGATCACTAGAAGCTTTATTGCGGTAGTTTATC
ACAGTTAAATTGCTAACGCAGTCAGTGCTTCTGACACAACAGTCTCGAACTTAAGCTGCAGAAGTTGGTC
GTGAGGCACTGGGCAGGTAAGTATCAAGGTTACAAGACAGGTTTAAGGAGACCAATAGAAACTGGGCTTG
TCGAGACAGAGAAGACTCTTGCGTTTCTGATAGGCACCTATTGGTCTTACTGACATCCACTTTGCCTTTC
TCTCCACAGGTGTCCACTCCCAGTTCAATTACAGCTCTTAAGGCTAGAGTATTAATACGACTCACTATAG
GGCTAGCAAAGCGATCGCTTCCGAATTCACC
[1593 nt withheld, positions 1082-2674]
CTCGAGCCAACCACTGAGGATCTGTACTTTCAGAGCGATAACGATGGATCCGAAATCGGTACTGGCTTTC
CATTCGACCCCCATTATGTGGAAGTCCTGGGCGAGCGCATGCACTACGTCGATGTTGGTCCGCGCGATGG
CACCCCTGTGCTGTTCCTGCACGGTAACCCGACCTCCTCCTACGTGTGGCGCAACATCATCCCGCATGTT
GCACCGACCCATCGCTGCATTGCTCCAGACCTGATCGGTATGGGCAAATCCGACAAACCAGACCTGGGTT
ATTTCTTCGACGACCACGTCCGCTTCATGGATGCCTTCATCGAAGCCCTGGGTCTGGAAGAGGTCGTCCT
GGTCATTCACGACTGGGGCTCCGCTCTGGGTTTCCACTGGGCCAAGCGCAATCCAGAGCGCGTCAAAGGT
ATTGCATTTATGGAGTTCATCCGCCCTATCCCGACCTGGGACGAATGGCCAGAATTTGCCCGCGAGACCT
TCCAGGCCTTCCGCACCACCGACGTCGGCCGCAAGCTGATCATCGATCAGAACGTTTTTATCGAGGGTAC
GCTGCCGATGGGTGTCGTCCGCCCGCTGACTGAAGTCGAGATGGACCATTACCGCGAGCCGTTCCTGAAT
CCTGTTGACCGCGAGCCACTGTGGCGCTTCCCAAACGAGCTGCCAATCGCCGGTGAGCCAGCGAACATCG
TCGCGCTGGTCGAAGAATACATGGACTGGCTGCACCAGTCCCCTGTCCCGAAGCTGCTGTTCTGGGGCAC
CCCAGGCGTTCTGATCCCACCGGCCGAAGCCGCTCGCCTGGCCAAAAGCCTGCCTAACTGCAAGGCTGTG
GACATCGGCCCGGGTCTGAATCTGCTGCAAGAAGACAACCCGGACCTGATCGGCAGCGAGATCGCGCGCT
GGCTGTCTACTCTGGAGATTTCCGGTTAATAGAATTGGCATGCAAGCTGATCCGGCTGCTAACAAAGCCC
GAAAGGAAGCTGAGTTGGCTGCTGCCACCGCTGAGCAATAACTAGCATAACCCCTTGGGGCGGCCGCTTC
GAGCAGACATGATAAGATACATTGATGAGTTTGGACAAACCACAACTAGAATGCAGTGAAAAAAATGCTT
TATTTGTGAAATTTGTGATGCTATTGCTTTATTTGTAACCATTATAAGCTGCAATAAACAAGTTAACAAC
AACAATTGCATTCATTTTATGTTTCAGGTTCAGGGGGAGATGTGGGAGGTTTTTTTAAGCAAGTAAAACC
TCTACAAATGTGGTAAAATCGAATTTTAACAAAATATTAACGCTTACAATTTCCTGATGCGGTATTTTCT
CCTTACGCATCTGTGCGGTATTTCACACCGCATACGCGGATCTGCGCAGCACCATGGCCTGAAATAACCT
CTGAAAGAGGAACTTGGTTAGGTACCTTCTGAGGCGGAAAGAACCAGCTGTGGAATGTGTGTCAGTTAGG
GTGTGGAAAGTCCCCAGGCTCCCCAGCAGGCAGAAGTATGCAAAGCATGCATCTCAATTAGTCAGCAACC
AGGTGTGGAAAGTCCCCAGGCTCCCCAGCAGGCAGAAGTATGCAAAGCATGCATCTCAATTAGTCAGCAA
CCATAGTCCCGCCCCTAACTCCGCCCATCCCGCCCCTAACTCCGCCCAGTTCCGCCCATTCTCCGCCCCA
TGGCTGACTAATTTTTTTTATTTATGCAGAGGCCGAGGCCGCCTCGGCCTCTGAGCTATTCCAGAAGTAG
TGAGGAGGCTTTTTTGGAGGCCTAGGCTTTTGCAAAAAGCTTGATTCTTCTGACACAACAGTCTCGAACT
TAAGGCTAGAGCCACCATGATTGAACAAGATGGATTGCACGCAGGTTCTCCGGCCGCTTGGGTGGAGAGG
CTATTCGGCTATGACTGGGCACAACAGACAATCGGCTGCTCTGATGCCGCCGTGTTCCGGCTGTCAGCGC
AGGGGCGCCCGGTTCTTTTTGTCAAGACCGACCTGTCCGGTGCCCTGAATGAACTGCAGGACGAGGCAGC
GCGGCTATCGTGGCTGGCCACGACGGGCGTTCCTTGCGCAGCTGTGCTCGACGTTGTCACTGAAGCGGGA
AGGGACTGGCTGCTATTGGGCGAAGTGCCGGGGCAGGATCTCCTGTCATCTCACCTTGCTCCTGCCGAGA
AAGTATCCATCATGGCTGATGCAATGCGGCGGCTGCATACGCTTGATCCGGCTACCTGCCCATTCGACCA
CCAAGCGAAACATCGCATCGAGCGAGCACGTACTCGGATGGAAGCCGGTCTTGTCGATCAGGATGATCTG
GACGAAGAGCATCAGGGGCTCGCGCCAGCCGAACTGTTCGCCAGGCTCAAGGCGCGCATGCCCGACGGCG
AGGATCTCGTCGTGACCCATGGCGATGCCTGCTTGCCGAATATCATGGTGGAAAATGGCCGCTTTTCTGG
ATTCATCGACTGTGGCCGGCTGGGTGTGGCGGACCGCTATCAGGACATAGCGTTGGCTACCCGTGATATT
GCTGAAGAGCTTGGCGGCGAATGGGCTGACCGCTTCCTCGTGCTTTACGGTATCGCCGCTCCCGATTCGC
AGCGCATCGCCTTCTATCGCCTTCTTGACGAGTTCTTCTGAGCGGGACTCTGGGGTTCGAAATGACCGAC
CAAGCGACGCCCAACCTGCCATCACGATGGCCGCAATAAAATATCTTTATTTTCATTACATCTGTGTGTT
GGTTTTTTGTGTGAATCGATAGCGATAAGGATCCTCTTTGCGCTTGCGTTTTCCCTTGTCCAGATAGCCC
AGTAGCTGACATTCATCCGGGGTCAGCACCGTTTCTGCGGACTGGCTTTCTACGTAATGGTTTCTTAGAC
GTCAGGTGGCACTTTTCGGGGAAATGTGCGCGGAACCCCTATTTGTTTATTTTTCTAAATACATTCAAAT
ATGTATCCGCTCATGAGACAATAACCCTGATAAATGCTTCAATAATATTGAAAAAGGAAGAGTATGAGTA
TTCAACATTTCCGTGTCGCCCTTATTCCCTTTTTTGCGGCATTTTGCCTTCCTGTTTTTGCTCACCCAGA
AACGCTGGTGAAAGTAAAAGATGCTGAAGATCAGTTGGGTGCACGAGTGGGTTACATCGAACTGGATCTC
AACAGCGGTAAGATCCTTGAGAGTTTTCGCCCCGAAGAACGTTTTCCAATGATGAGCACTTTCAAAGTTC
TGCTATGTGGCGCGGTATTATCCCGTATTGACGCCGGGCAAGAGCAACTCGGTCGCCGCATACACTATTC
TCAGAATGACTTGGTTGAGTACTCACCAGTCACAGAAAAGCATCTTACGGATGGCATGACAGTAAGAGAA
TTATGCAGTGCTGCCATAACCATGAGTGATAACACTGCGGCCAACTTACTTCTGACAACTATCGGAGGAC
CGAAGGAGCTAACCGCTTTTTTGCACAACATGGGGGATCATGTAACTCGCCTTGATCGTTGGGAACCGGA
GCTGAATGAAGCCATACCAAACGACGAGCGTGACACCACGATGCCTGTAGCAATGGCAACAACGTTGCGC
AAACTATTAACTGGCGAACTACTTACTCTAGCTTCCCGGCAACAATTAATAGACTGGATGGAGGCGGATA
AAGTTGCAGGACCACTTCTGCGCTCGGCCCTTCCGGCTGGCTGGTTTATTGCTGATAAATCTGGAGCCGG
TGAGCGTGGGTCTCGCGGTATCATTGCAGCACTGGGGCCAGATGGTAAGCCCTCCCGTATCGTAGTTATC
TACACGACGGGGAGTCAGGCAACTATGGATGAACGAAATAGACAGATCGCTGAGATAGGTGCCTCACTGA
TTAAGCATTGGTAATTCGAAATGACCGACCAAGCGACGCCCAACCGGTATCAGCTCACTCAAAGGCGGTA
ATACGGTTATCCACAGAATCAGGGGATAACGCAGGAAAGAACATGTGAGCAAAAGGCCAGCAAAAGGCCA
GGAACCGTAAAAAGGCCGCGTTGCTGGCGTTTTTCCATAGGCTCCGCCCCCCTGACGAGCATCACAAAAA
TCGACGCTCAAGTCAGAGGTGGCGAAACCCGACAGGACTATAAAGATACCAGGCGTTTCCCCCTGGAAGC
TCCCTCGTGCGCTCTCCTGTTCCGACCCTGCCGCTTACCGGATACCTGTCCGCCTTTCTCCCTTCGGGAA
GCGTGGCGCTTTCTCATAGCTCACGCTGTAGGTATCTCAGTTCGGTGTAGGTCGTTCGCTCCAAGCTGGG
CTGTGTGCACGAACCCCCCGTTCAGCCCGACCGCTGCGCCTTATCCGGTAACTATCGTCTTGAGTCCAAC
CCGGTAAGACACGACTTATCGCCACTGGCAGCAGCCACTGGTAACAGGATTAGCAGAGCGAGGTATGTAG
GCGGTGCTACAGAGTTCTTGAAGTGGTGGCCTAACTACGGCTACACTAGAAGGACAGTATTTGGTATCTG
CGCTCTGCTGAAGCCAGTTACCTTCGGAAAAAGAGTTGGTAGCTCTTGATCCGGCAAACAAACCACCGCT
GGTAGCGGTGGTTTTTTTGTTTGCAAGCAGCAGATTACGCGCAGAAAAAAAGGATTTCAAGAAGATCCTT
TGATCTTTTCTACGGGGTCTGACGCTCAGTGGAACGAAAACTCACGTTAAGGGATTTTGGTCATGAGATT
ATCAAAAAGGATCTTCACCTAGATCCTTTTATAGTCCGGAAATACAGGAACGCACGCTGGATGGCCCTTC
GCTGGGATGGTGAAACCATGAAAAATGGCAGCTTCAGTGGATTAAGTGGGGGTAATGTGGCCTGTACCCT
CTGGTTGCATAGGTATTCATACGGTTAAAATTTATCAGGCGCGATTGCGGCAGTTTTTCGGGTGGTTTGT
TGCCATTTTTACCTGTCTGCTGCCGTGATCGCGCTGAACGCGTTTTAGCGGTGCGTACAATTAAGGGATT
ATGGTAAATCCACTTACTGTCTGCCCTCGTAGCCATCGAGATAAACCGCAGTACTCCGGCCACGATGCGT
CCGGCGTAGAGGATCGAGATCT
Features (pLannotate 1.2.2; 21 found; start..end, strand, type, name):
    140..517     +  enhancer       CMV enhancer: human cytomegalovirus immediate early enhancer
    519..718     +  promoter       CMV promoter: human cytomegalovirus (CMV) immediate early promoter
    857..989     +  intron         chimeric intron: chimera between introns from human β-globin and immunoglobulin heavy chain genes
   1033..1051    +  promoter       T7 promoter: promoter for bacteriophage T7 RNA polymerase
   1082..2674    +  CDS            CDC73 (sequence withheld): CDC73_HUMAN - Also known as C1orf28, HRPT2. Experimental evidence at protein level: Swiss-Prot protein existence level 1. Tumor suppressor probably involved in transcriptional and post-transcriptional control pathways. May be involved in cell cycle progression through the regulation of cyclin D1/PRAD1 expression. Component of the PAF1 complex (PAF1C) which has multiple functions during transcription by RNA polymerase II and is implicated in regulation of development and maintenance of embryonic stem cell pluripotency. PAF1C associates with RNA polymerase II through interaction with POLR2A CTD
   2690..2710    +  CDS            TEV site: tobacco etch virus (TEV) protease recognition and cleavage site
   2726..3609    +  CDS            HaloTag® (fragment): modified bacterial dehalogenase that forms covalent bonds with chloroalkane derivatives
   3639..3688    +  CDS            SET1 (fragment): solubility-enhancement tag derived from T7 phage gene 10B
   3696..3715    +  terminator     T7 terminator (fragment): transcription terminator for bacteriophage T7 RNA polymerase
   3737..3858    -  polyA_signal   SV40 poly(A) signal: SV40 polyadenylation signal
   3881..3949    -  CDS            large T antigen (fragment): large T antigen from SV40 (simian virus 40)
   3954..3986    +  rep_origin     M13 ori (fragment): M13 bacteriophage origin of replication; arrow indicates direction of (+) strand synthesis
   3987..4038    -  misc_feature   bom (fragment): basis of mobility region from pBR322
   4103..4460    +  promoter       SV40 promoter: SV40 enhancer and early promoter
   4511..5302    +  CDS            neo: KKA2_KLEPN - Also known as kan, nptII. Experimental evidence at protein level: Swiss-Prot protein existence level 1. Resistance to kanamycin, neomycin, paromomycin, ribostamycin, butirosin and gentamicin B. From Klebsiella pneumoniae.
   5369..5417    +  polyA_signal   poly(A) signal: synthetic polyadenylation signal
   5438..5530    -  CDS            tnpA (fragment): TN5P_ECOLX - Also known as tnp. Experimental evidence at protein level: Swiss-Prot protein existence level 1. Mediates transposition of transposon Tn5 by a 'cut and paste' mechanism. First, the monomeric transposase binds the 19 bp inverted DNA repeats flanking the transposon. Then, dimerization of the DNA- bound transposase creates a synaptic DNA complex. After nicking of the first DNA strand, excision of the transposon proceeds through a series of intermediates. The transposase then mediates the insertion of the transposon at a new site by strand transfer. The activity of the wild- type tran
   5573..5677    +  promoter       AmpR promoter: bla
   5678..6538    +  CDS            AmpR: β-lactamase; bla; confers resistance to ampicillin, carbenicillin, and related antibiotics
   6696..7284    -  rep_origin     ori: high-copy-number ColE1/pMB1/pBR322/pUC origin of replication
   7400..7683    +  misc_feature   cer region: ColE1-derived recombination site that helps to maintain plasmids as monomers
