[The description below was written by a language model from this plasmid's Addgene catalogue record and pLannotate feature annotations shown in this document.]
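Description:
pHTC-HaloTag_CDC73:1-531 is a 7.7 kb mammalian expression plasmid built on Promega's pHTC-HaloTag backbone and encoding full-length, wild-type human CDC73 (residues M1–F531, a 1,593 bp open reading frame derived from a Mammalian Gene Collection clone) fused at its C terminus to HaloTag. It is maintained in E. coli as a high-copy plasmid through a ColE1/pUC-type origin with ampicillin resistance (bla). A ColE1 cer site is also present, which helps keep the plasmid monomeric. For selection in mammalian cells, an SV40 enhancer/early promoter drives a neomycin phosphotransferase gene followed by a synthetic poly(A) signal, allowing G418 selection of stable transfectants.

The expression cassette consists of the CMV immediate-early enhancer and promoter, a chimeric β-globin/immunoglobulin intron that promotes efficient mRNA processing, and a T7 promoter just upstream of the coding region that could support in vitro transcription. The CDC73 insert was introduced by ligation-independent cloning between retained EcoRI and XhoI sites. It reads through a short linker containing a TEV protease cleavage site into HaloTag, and the transcript ends at an SV40 polyadenylation signal. HaloTag is a modified bacterial dehalogenase that bonds covalently to chloroalkane ligands, so the fusion can be fluorescently labelled, captured on resin or used in ligand-based cellular assays, while the TEV site permits removal of the tag. Several small annotated fragments (SET1, T7 terminator, large T antigen, M13 ori, bom, tnpA) look like backbone remnants or partial matches.

CDC73 is a tumour suppressor and a component of the PAF1 complex that associates with RNA polymerase II. The associated publication concerns ligandability of WD40 repeat-containing proteins, but the record states the purpose only as mammalian expression of the tagged protein.
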