Addgene plasmid #210983: pHTC-HaloTag_CDC73:1-531
Purpose: Mammalian expression of full-length human CDC73. C-terminal HaloTag.
Depositing lab: Cheryl Arrowsmith. Depositing organization: University of Toronto. Publication: A Target Class Ligandability Evaluation of WD40 Repeat-Containing Proteins. Ackloo S, Li F, Szewczyk M, Seitova A, Loppnau P, Zeng H, Xu J, Ahmad S, Arnautova YA, Baghaie AJ, Beldar S, Bolotokova A, Centrella PA, Chau I, Clark MA, Cuozzo JW, Dehghani-Tafti S, Disch JS, Dong A, Dumas A, Feng JA, Ghiabi P, Gibson E, Gilmer J, Goldman B, Green SR, Guie MA, Guilinger JP, Harms N, Herasymenko O, Houliston S, Hutchinson A, Kearnes S, Keefe AD, Kimani SW, Kramer T, Kutera M, Kwak HA, Lento C, Li Y, Liu J, Loup J, Machado RAC, Mulhern CJ, Perveen S, Righetto GL, Riley P, Shrestha S, Sigel EA, Silva M, Sintchak MD, Slakman BL, Taylor RD, Thompson J, Torng W, Underkoffler C, von Rechenberg M, Walsh RT, Watson I, Wilson DJ, Wolf E, Yadav M, Yazdi AK, Zhang J, Zhang Y, Santhakumar V, Edwards AM, Barsyte-Lovejoy D, Schapira M, Brown PJ, Halabelian L, Arrowsmith CH. J Med Chem. 2025 Jan 23;68(2):1092-1112. doi: 10.1021/acs.jmedchem.4c02010. Epub 2024 Nov 4. PubMed 39495097.
Backbone
  Vector backbone: pHTC-HaloTag
  Backbone manufacturer: Promega
  Vector type: Mammalian Expression
  Selectable markers: Neomycin (select with G418)
Growth in bacteria
  Bacterial resistance: Ampicillin, 100 μg/mL
  Growth temperature: 37°C
  Growth strain: DH5alpha
  Copy number: High Copy
Gene/Insert
  Gene/Insert name: CDC73:M1-F531
  Species: H. sapiens (human)
  Insert size (bp): 1593
  Mutation: wild type
  Entrez Gene: CDC73 (a.k.a. C1orf28, FIHP, HPTJT, HRPT1, HRPT2, HYX)
  Promoter: CMV
  Tag / fusion protein: HaloTag (C terminal on insert)
  Cloning method: Ligation Independent Cloning
  Sequencing primers: 5′ CTTACTGACATCCACTTTGC; 3′ CAACATCGACGTAGTGCATG
Resource information
  A portion of this plasmid was derived from a plasmid made by: Mammalian Gene Collection (BC065037)
Terms and licenses: Academic/Nonprofit Terms; Industry Terms: Not Available to Industry
Depositor comments: 5' Cloning Site: EcoR1 (not destroyed), 3' Cloning Site: Xho1 (not destroyed). C terminal tag: lepttedlyfqsdndgseigtgfpfdphyvevlgermhyvdvgprdgtpvlflhgnptssyvwrniiphvapthrciapdligmgksdkpdlgyffddhvrfmdafiealgleevvlvihdwgsalgfhwakrnpervkgiafmefirpiptwdewpefaretfqafrttdvgrkliidqnvfiegtlpmgvvrpltevemdhyrepflnpvdreplwrfpnelpiagepanivalveeymdwlhqspvpkllfwgtpgvlippaeaarlakslpnckavdigpglnllqednpdligseiarwlstleisg.
How to cite: pHTC-HaloTag_CDC73:1-531 was a gift from Cheryl Arrowsmith (Addgene plasmid # 210983 ; http://n2t.net/addgene:210983 ; RRID:Addgene_210983)
