>Addgene plasmid #210983 | pHTC-HaloTag_CDC73:1-531 | depositor partial sequence | sequence record 411446 | Insert sequence
[1593 nt withheld, positions 1-1593]
